Addgene plasmid #185169: pST_MAHS_RAMVA (pBS0310)
Purpose: For the mammalian expression of the tardigrade protein MAHS_RAMVA. This is one of the top performing targets in our apoptosis assay (it protected from apoptosis).
Depositing lab: Pamela Silver. Publication: Natural and Designed Proteins Inspired by Extremotolerant Organisms Can Form Condensates and Attenuate Apoptosis in Human Cells. Veling MT, Nguyen DT, Thadani NN, Oster ME, Rollins NJ, Brock KP, Bethel NP, Lim S, Baker D, Way JC, Marks DS, Chang RL, Silver PA. ACS Synth Biol. 2022 Mar 18;11(3):1292-1302. doi: 10.1021/acssynbio.1c00572. Epub 2022 Feb 18. PubMed 35176859.
Backbone
  Vector backbone: YK 02
  Vector type: Mammalian Expression
Growth in bacteria
  Bacterial resistance: Ampicillin, 100 μg/mL
  Growth temperature: 37°C
  Growth strain: DH5alpha
  Copy number: High Copy
Gene/Insert
  Gene/Insert name: MAHS_RAMVA
  Species: R. varieornatus
  Insert size (bp): 747
  Cloning method: Gibson Cloning
Terms and licenses: Academic/Nonprofit Terms; Industry Terms: Not Available to Industry
Depositor comments: This is one of the top performing targets in our apoptosis assay (it protected from apoptosis). See supplemental table 2 in our paper to see its performance in our assay. The negative control for this assay is pSecTag2 B which can be obtained from Thermo here https://www.thermofisher.com/order/catalog/product/V90020
How to cite: pST_MAHS_RAMVA (pBS0310) was a gift from Pamela Silver (Addgene plasmid # 185169 ; http://n2t.net/addgene:185169 ; RRID:Addgene_185169)
