[The description below was written by a language model from this plasmid's Addgene catalogue record and pLannotate feature annotations shown in this document.]
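Description:
pST_MAHS_RAMVA (pBS0310) is a 5.7 kb mammalian expression plasmid, built on a backbone listed as YK 02, that carries the mitochondrial abundant heat-soluble protein MAHS from the tardigrade Ramazzottius varieornatus. In bacteria it is maintained at high copy through a ColE1/pUC-type origin and selected with ampicillin via the β-lactamase gene. An f1 origin is also present, which would allow single-stranded DNA production. A second marker cassette places the Sh ble (bleomycin/Zeocin resistance) gene under both the SV40 early promoter and the bacterial EM7 promoter, followed by an SV40 polyadenylation signal, so Zeocin selection is in principle available in mammalian cells as well as in E. coli.

The expression cassette uses the human CMV immediate-early enhancer and promoter to drive the MAHS coding sequence, which was inserted by Gibson assembly. The catalogue gives the insert size as 747 bp, while the annotated MAHS match covers about 708 bp. A partial FLAG epitope match lies just downstream, suggesting a C-terminal tag for detection, and transcription ends at the bovine growth hormone polyadenylation signal. A T7 promoter sits between the CMV promoter and the insert and could serve for in vitro transcription or as a sequencing primer site. Short annotated fragments such as the HIV-1 LTR, lacI and bom matches appear to be backbone remnants rather than functional elements.

MAHS is described as a molecular shield under water-deficient conditions. The plasmid was made to test whether proteins from extremotolerant organisms can protect human cells, and the depositor notes that it was among the top performers in their apoptosis assay, where it protected cells from apoptosis. The negative control for that assay was the commercial vector pSecTag2 B.
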