Features (pLannotate 1.2.2; 22 found; start..end, strand, type, name):
     18..70      -  misc_feature   bom (fragment): basis of mobility region from pBR322
    225..604     +  enhancer       CMV enhancer: human cytomegalovirus immediate early enhancer
    605..808     +  promoter       CMV promoter: human cytomegalovirus (CMV) immediate early promoter
    804..837     +  LTR            5' LTR (truncated) (fragment): truncated 5' long terminal repeat (LTR) from HIV-1
    853..871     +  promoter       T7 promoter: promoter for bacteriophage T7 RNA polymerase
    895..1602    +  CDS            MAHS: MAHS_RAMVA - Experimental evidence at transcript level: Swiss-Prot protein existence level 2. Mitochondrial heat soluble protein acting as a molecular shield in water-deficient condition. From Ramazzottius varieornatus (Water bear) (Tardigrade).
   1618..1638    +  CDS            FLAG (fragment): FLAG® epitope tag, followed by an enterokinase cleavage site
   1661..1885    +  polyA_signal   bGH poly(A) signal: bovine growth hormone polyadenylation signal
   1889..1910    +  promoter       SV40 promoter (fragment): SV40 enhancer and early promoter
   1931..2359    +  rep_origin     f1 ori (sequence partly withheld): f1 bacteriophage origin of replication; arrow indicates direction of (+) strand synthesis
   2373..2702    +  promoter       SV40 promoter: SV40 enhancer and early promoter
   2750..2797    +  promoter       EM7 promoter: synthetic bacterial promoter&nbsp
   2816..3190    +  CDS            BleoR: antibiotic-binding protein; Sh ble from Streptoalloteichus hindustanus; confers resistance to bleomycin, phleomycin, and Zeocin™
   3200..3325    +  CDS            ble (fragment): BLE_KLEPN - Experimental evidence at protein level: Swiss-Prot protein existence level 1. Binding protein with a strong affinity to the bleomycin family of antibiotics. Binds to CL990; an antimitotic-antibiotic compound. From Klebsiella pneumoniae.
   3320..3441    +  polyA_signal   SV40 poly(A) signal: SV40 polyadenylation signal
   3514..3530    -  protein_bind   lac operator: The lac repressor binds to the lac operator to inhibit transcription in E. coli. This inhibition can be relieved by adding lactose or isopropyl-β-D-thiogalactopyranoside (IPTG). lac repressor encoded by lacI
   3538..3568    -  promoter       lac promoter: promoter for the E. coli lac operon
   3583..3604    -  protein_bind   CAP binding site: CAP binding activates transcription in the presence of cAMP. E. coli catabolite activator protein
   3617..3709    -  CDS            lacI (fragment): lac repressor; lacI; The lac repressor binds to the lac operator to inhibit transcription in E. coli. This inhibition can be relieved by adding lactose or isopropyl-β-D-thiogalactopyranoside (IPTG).
   3892..4480    -  rep_origin     ori: high-copy-number ColE1/pMB1/pBR322/pUC origin of replication
   4651..5511    -  CDS            AmpR: β-lactamase; bla; confers resistance to ampicillin, carbenicillin, and related antibiotics
   5512..5616    -  promoter       AmpR promoter: bla
>Addgene plasmid #185169 | pST_MAHS_RAMVA (pBS0310) | addgene full sequence | sequence record 366745 | Addgene NGS Result
GAGATCTCCCGATCCCCTATGGTGCACTCTCAGTACAATCTGCTCTGATGCCGCATAGTTAAGCCAGTAT
CTGCTCCCTGCTTGTGTGTTGGAGGTCGCTGAGTAGTGCGCGAGCAAAATTTAAGCTACAACAAGGCAAG
GCTTGACCGACAATTGCATGAAGAATCTGCTTAGGGTTAGGCGTTTTGCGCTGCTTCGCGATGTACGGGC
CAGATATACGCGTTGACATTGATTATTGACTAGTTATTAATAGTAATCAATTACGGGGTCATTAGTTCAT
AGCCCATATATGGAGTTCCGCGTTACATAACTTACGGTAAATGGCCCGCCTGGCTGACCGCCCAACGACC
CCCGCCCATTGACGTCAATAATGACGTATGTTCCCATAGTAACGCCAATAGGGACTTTCCATTGACGTCA
ATGGGTGGAGTATTTACGGTAAACTGCCCACTTGGCAGTACATCAAGTGTATCATATGCCAAGTACGCCC
CCTATTGACGTCAATGACGGTAAATGGCCCGCCTGGCATTATGCCCAGTACATGACCTTATGGGACTTTC
CTACTTGGCAGTACATCTACGTATTAGTCATCGCTATTACCATGGTGATGCGGTTTTGGCAGTACATCAA
TGGGCGTGGATAGCGGTTTGACTCACGGGGATTTCCAAGTCTCCACCCCATTGACGTCAATGGGAGTTTG
TTTTGGCACCAAAATCAACGGGACTTTCCAAAATGTCGTAACAACTCCGCCCCATTGACGCAAATGGGCG
GTAGGCGTGTACGGTGGGAGGTCTATATAAGCAGAGCTCTCTGGCTAACTAGAGAACCCACTGCTTACTG
GCTTATCGAAATTAATACGACTCACTATAGGGAGACCCAAGCTGGCTAGCCACCATGTCCAGATACTTAC
TAAGAGACGTGCAAGCAGTTCTTAGAGGGGGCGTGAAGGTTGCTGAATCAAGTCTAAAACTGGAAACAGA
AAAAGTCAGTCTGAGACTGGGAGATTTTAGAAGTCAACCATCATTAAGGTCTGTTCCCGCATCTCTGACC
AGCAGATCTCAGGCCTTTAGTCTGCAGGAGATCGCCGCCCGCGCCGGCGTGGTGCTGAGAGGGGTGCAGC
AGCAGTTTAGAAACGTGACCGGCGTGAACGCCGCCCCCGTGGTGGCCTTCGATAACGGGAGCGTGCTGTA
CTCCGAGAGGATCCACAGTCAGAGCTCTCAGAAGCAGGCCCCAACCACCGTGCCAACCGGATCTGTGAGC
AACTCCCCTCAGCCAGAGGGCAAGGCCAACGAGGCCGCCGAGAGAGCCAAGCAGTTCATGAACCCCCCTG
TGGCCCCTATGGACCCAGTCGACAAGAACGAGTTCGTTGCCATGCCTGAGATGGGCCGCTCCAATGGCAA
CGGAGAGAACAAGCAGGCCGCCGACTTCATGAAGAACCAGGGCGACACCGATATGGACAGCCAGTACGCA
CCCGACTCCAGCAAGAACACCAAGAGCGTGCCCACCAAGGAGATCGTGGCCGAGGACGGGTCCATGTCTA
TCGAGGACATCAAGAAGGCCACCCAGGTGACCCCTGGGGTGGCCGTGAAGAACGAGGGCGTGTGAGGATC
TGGGGACTACAAGGACGACGACGACAAGTGAACCCGCTGATCAGCCTCGACTGTGCCTTCTAGTTGCCAG
CCATCTGTTGTTTGCCCCTCCCCCGTGCCTTCCTTGACCCTGGAAGGTGCCACTCCCACTGTCCTTTCCT
AATAAAATGAGGAAATTGCATCGCATTGTCTGAGTAGGTGTCATTCTATTCTGGGGGGTGGGGTGGGGCA
GGACAGCAAGGGGGAGGATTGGGAAGACAATAGCAGGCATGCTGGGGATGCGGTGGGCTCTATGGCTTCT
GAGGCGGAAAGAACCAGCTGGGGCTCTAGGGGGTATCCCC
[124 nt withheld, positions 1931-2054]
C
[91 nt withheld, positions 2056-2146]
A
[49 nt withheld, positions 2148-2196]
CCTTTGACGTTGGAGTCCACGTTCTTT
[37 nt withheld, positions 2224-2260]
ACCCTATCTCGGTCTATTCTTTTGATTTATAAGGGATTTTGCCGATTTCGGCCTATTGGTTAAAAAATGA
GCTGATTTAACAAAAATTTAACGCGAATTAATTCTGTGGAATGTGTGTCAGTTAGGGTGTGGAAAGTCCC
CAGGCTCCCCAGCAGGCAGAAGTATGCAAAGCATGCATCTCAATTAGTCAGCAACCAGGTGTGGAAAGTC
CCCAGGCTCCCCAGCAGGCAGAAGTATGCAAAGCATGCATCTCAATTAGTCAGCAACCATAGTCCCGCCC
CTAACTCCGCCCATCCCGCCCCTAACTCCGCCCAGTTCCGCCCATTCTCCGCCCCATGGCTGACTAATTT
TTTTTATTTATGCAGAGGCCGAGGCCGCCTCTGCCTCTGAGCTATTCCAGAAGTAGTGAGGAGGCTTTTT
TGGAGGCCTAGGCTTTTGCAAAAAGCTCCCGGGAGCTTGTATATCCATTTTCGGATCTGATCAGCACGTG
TTGACAATTAATCATCGGCATAGTATATCGGCATAGTATAATACGACAAGGTGAGGAACTAAACCATGGC
CAAGTTGACCAGTGCCGTTCCGGTGCTCACCGCGCGCGACGTCGCCGGAGCGGTCGAGTTCTGGACCGAC
CGGCTCGGGTTCTCCCGGGACTTCGTGGAGGACGACTTCGCCGGTGTGGTCCGGGACGACGTGACCCTGT
TCATCAGCGCGGTCCAGGACCAGGTGGTGCCGGACAACACCCTGGCCTGGGTGTGGGTGCGCGGCCTGGA
CGAGCTGTACGCCGAGTGGTCGGAGGTCGTGTCCACGAACTTCCGGGACGCCTCCGGGCCGGCCATGACC
GAGATCGGCGAGCAGCCGTGGGGGCGGGAGTTCGCCCTGCGCGACCCGGCCGGCAACTGCGTGCACTTCG
TGGCCGAGGAGCAGGACTGACACGTGCTACGAGATTTCGATTCCACCGCCGCCTTCTATGAAAGGTTGGG
CTTCGGAATCGTTTTCCGGGACGCCGGCTGGATGATCCTCCAGCGCGGGGATCTCATGCTGGAGTTCTTC
GCCCACCCCAACTTGTTTATTGCAGCTTATAATGGTTACAAATAAAGCAATAGCATCACAAATTTCACAA
ATAAAGCATTTTTTTCACTGCATTCTAGTTGTGGTTTGTCCAAACTCATCAATGTATCTTATCATGTCTG
TATACCGTCGACCTCTAGCTAGAGCTTGGCGTAATCATGGTCATAGCTGTTTCCTGTGTGAAATTGTTAT
CCGCTCACAATTCCACACAACATACGAGCCGGAAGCATAAAGTGTAAAGCCTGGGGTGCCTAATGAGTGA
GCTAACTTACATTAATTGCGTTGCGCTCACTGCCCGCTTTCCAGTCGGGAAACCTGTCGTGCCAGCTGCA
TTAATGAATCGGCCAACGCGCGGGGAGAGGCGGTTTGCGTATTGGGCGCTCTTCCGCTTCCTCGCTCACT
GACTCGCTGCGCTCGGTCGTTCGGCTGCGGCGAGCGGTATCAGCTCACTCAAAGGCGGTAATACGGTTAT
CCACAGAATCAGGGGATAACGCAGGAAAGAACATGTGAGCAAAAGGCCAGCAAAAGGCCAGGAACCGTAA
AAAGGCCGCGTTGCTGGCGTTTTTCCATAGGCTCCGCCCCCCTGACGAGCATCACAAAAATCGACGCTCA
AGTCAGAGGTGGCGAAACCCGACAGGACTATAAAGATACCAGGCGTTTCCCCCTGGAAGCTCCCTCGTGC
GCTCTCCTGTTCCGACCCTGCCGCTTACCGGATACCTGTCCGCCTTTCTCCCTTCGGGAAGCGTGGCGCT
TTCTCATAGCTCACGCTGTAGGTATCTCAGTTCGGTGTAGGTCGTTCGCTCCAAGCTGGGCTGTGTGCAC
GAACCCCCCGTTCAGCCCGACCGCTGCGCCTTATCCGGTAACTATCGTCTTGAGTCCAACCCGGTAAGAC
ACGACTTATCGCCACTGGCAGCAGCCACTGGTAACAGGATTAGCAGAGCGAGGTATGTAGGCGGTGCTAC
AGAGTTCTTGAAGTGGTGGCCTAACTACGGCTACACTAGAAGAACAGTATTTGGTATCTGCGCTCTGCTG
AAGCCAGTTACCTTCGGAAAAAGAGTTGGTAGCTCTTGATCCGGCAAACAAACCACCGCTGGTAGCGGTG
GTTTTTTTGTTTGCAAGCAGCAGATTACGCGCAGAAAAAAAGGATCTCAAGAAGATCCTTTGATCTTTTC
TACGGGGTCTGACGCTCAGTGGAACGAAAACTCACGTTAAGGGATTTTGGTCATGAGATTATCAAAAAGG
ATCTTCACCTAGATCCTTTTAAATTAAAAATGAAGTTTTAAATCAATCTAAAGTATATATGAGTAAACTT
GGTCTGACAGTTACCAATGCTTAATCAGTGAGGCACCTATCTCAGCGATCTGTCTATTTCGTTCATCCAT
AGTTGCCTGACTCCCCGTCGTGTAGATAACTACGATACGGGAGGGCTTACCATCTGGCCCCAGTGCTGCA
ATGATACCGCGAGACCCACGCTCACCGGCTCCAGATTTATCAGCAATAAACCAGCCAGCCGGAAGGGCCG
AGCGCAGAAGTGGTCCTGCAACTTTATCCGCCTCCATCCAGTCTATTAATTGTTGCCGGGAAGCTAGAGT
AAGTAGTTCGCCAGTTAATAGTTTGCGCAACGTTGTTGCCATTGCTACAGGCATCGTGGTGTCACGCTCG
TCGTTTGGTATGGCTTCATTCAGCTCCGGTTCCCAACGATCAAGGCGAGTTACATGATCCCCCATGTTGT
GCAAAAAAGCGGTTAGCTCCTTCGGTCCTCCGATCGTTGTCAGAAGTAAGTTGGCCGCAGTGTTATCACT
CATGGTTATGGCAGCACTGCATAATTCTCTTACTGTCATGCCATCCGTAAGATGCTTTTCTGTGACTGGT
GAGTACTCAACCAAGTCATTCTGAGAATAGTGTATGCGGCGACCGAGTTGCTCTTGCCCGGCGTCAATAC
GGGATAATACCGCGCCACATAGCAGAACTTTAAAAGTGCTCATCATTGGAAAACGTTCTTCGGGGCGAAA
ACTCTCAAGGATCTTACCGCTGTTGAGATCCAGTTCGATGTAACCCACTCGTGCACCCAACTGATCTTCA
GCATCTTTTACTTTCACCAGCGTTTCTGGGTGAGCAAAAACAGGAAGGCAAAATGCCGCAAAAAAGGGAA
TAAGGGCGACACGGAAATGTTGAATACTCATACTCTTCCTTTTTCAATATTATTGAAGCATTTATCAGGG
TTATTGTCTCATGAGCGGATACATATTTGAATGTATTTAGAAAAATAAACAAATAGGGGTTCCGCGCACA
TTTCCCCGAAAAGTGCCACCTGACGTCGACGGATCGG
